>Addgene plasmid #11512 | pReadthroughUAA | addgene partial sequence | sequence record 18319 | EBV-rev 5'-GTGGTTTGTCCAAACTCATC-3'
GCTCGAAGCGGCCGCTCTAGGGCCCGCGATCCGGTGTTAGCTTTGTGAAAACTTCCGGTGTTAGCTTTGT
GAAAACTCCGGTGTTAGCTTTGTGAAAACTTCCGGTGTTAGCTTTGTGAAAACTTCCGGTGTTAGCTTTG
TGAAAACTTCCGGTGTTAGCTTTGTGAAAACTTCCGGCTCGAGTCTAGAATTATTGTTCATTTTTGAGAA
CTCGCTCAACGAACGATTTGATATATTTTCCCATTTCATCAGGTGCATCTTCTTGCGAAAAATGAAGACC
TTTTACTTTGACAAATTCAGTATTAGGAAACTTCTTGGCACCTTCAACAATAGCATTGGAAAAGAATCCT
GGGTCCGATTCAATAAACATTTTTGGTAAATCATCACTTGCACGTAGATAAGCATTATAATTCCTAACAA
TTTGTACAACGTCAGGTTTACCACCTTTTACTAACGGGATTTCACGAGGCCATGATAATGTTGGACGACG
AACTTCACCTTTCTCTTTGAATGGTTCAAGATATGCTGCAAATTCTTCTGGTTCTAACTTTCTCATGATT
TTTGATGGCAACATGGTTTCCACGAAGAAGTTATTCTCCAAAACCATTTTTTCTCCTTCTTCAGATTTGA
TCAACGCAATATCTTCTTCAATATCAGGCCATTCATCCCATGATTCAATCACATCTACTACACTTTCAGC
GTGAACTATTGCTTTGATCTTATCTTGATGCTC
