[The description below was written by a language model from this plasmid's Addgene catalogue record.]
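Description:
pReadthroughUAA is a dual-luciferase reporter plasmid built on the Promega pRL-TK backbone (about 4 kb without the insert), a mammalian Renilla luciferase expression vector. It is propagated in E. coli under ampicillin selection. The record does not state the promoter or include a feature table; pRL-TK normally drives its reporter from the HSV thymidine kinase promoter, but whether this is unchanged here is not recorded. The exact cloning sites are also not specified.

The insert places the firefly luciferase ORF, taken from pGL3, upstream of and in frame with the Renilla luciferase ORF. The firefly stop codon was replaced with UAA, and 18 bp separate this stop codon from the first ATG of the Renilla ORF. With this arrangement, normal termination at the UAA codon yields firefly luciferase alone, whereas ribosomes that read through the stop codon continue into the Renilla sequence and produce a firefly-Renilla fusion. Renilla activity relative to firefly activity therefore serves as a measure of stop codon readthrough. The 3' UTR carries six binding sites for a CXCR4 short RNA, so the transcript can be targeted for short-RNA-mediated, microRNA-like repression when that small RNA is supplied.

According to the associated publication, which concerns translational repression by short RNAs acting after initiation in mammalian cells, the construct is suited to testing whether short RNA targeting of the 3' UTR alters termination or elongation behaviour of ribosomes on the repressed message. The name suggests it may belong to a series differing in stop codon, although the record describes only this UAA version.
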