Addgene plasmid #11512: pReadthroughUAA
Depositing lab: Phil Sharp. Depositing organization: Massachusetts Institute of Technology. Publication: Short RNAs Repress Translation after Initiation in Mammalian Cells. Petersen CP, Bordeleau ME, Pelletier J, Sharp PA. Mol Cell. 2006 Feb 17. 21(4):533-42. 10.1016/j.molcel.2006.01.031 PubMed 16483934.
Backbone
  Vector backbone: pRL-TK
  Backbone manufacturer: Promega
  Backbone size w/o insert (bp): 4045
  Vector type: Luciferase
Growth in bacteria
  Bacterial resistance: Ampicillin, 100 μg/mL
  Growth temperature: 37°C
  Growth strain: DH5alpha
  Copy number: Unknown
Gene/Insert
  Gene/Insert name: Firefly luciferase, UAA stop codon, Renilla luciferase, and 3' UTR short RNA binding sites
  Cloning method: Restriction Enzyme; 5′ cloning site see comments (unknown if destroyed); 3′ cloning site see comments (unknown if destroyed)
  Sequencing primers: 5′ n/a; 3′ EBV-rev
Terms and licenses: Academic/Nonprofit Terms; Industry Terms: Not Available to Industry
Depositor comments: The stop codon of the Firefly luciferase ORF from pGL3 was replaced with the stop codon UAA. This construct contains the Firefely ORF fused in frame to Renilla with 18 bp distance between the stop codon and the first ATG within the Renilla ORF. In addition, six CXCR4 short RNA binding sites are present.
How to cite: pReadthroughUAA was a gift from Phil Sharp (Addgene plasmid # 11512 ; http://n2t.net/addgene:11512 ; RRID:Addgene_11512)
